Addgene plasmid #130833: pHWBF09exp
Purpose: Expression of plant LINC fluorescent fusion protein for cell biology
Depositing lab: Hank Bass. Depositing organization: Florida State University, Tallahassee. Publication: Identification and characterization of genes encoding the nuclear envelope LINC complex in the monocot species Zea mays. Gumber HK, McKenna JF, Estrada AL, Tolmie AF, Graumann K, Bass HW. J Cell Sci. 2019 Feb 11;132(3). pii: jcs.221390. doi: 10.1242/jcs.221390. PubMed 30659121.
Backbone
  Vector backbone: pH7WG2
  Vector type: Plant Expression
Growth in bacteria
  Bacterial resistance: Spectinomycin, 50 μg/mL
  Growth temperature: 37°C
  Growth strain: DH5alpha
  Copy number: Low Copy
Gene/Insert
  Gene/Insert name: MLKP1
  Species: Zea mays (maize)
  Promoter: CaMV 35S
  Tag / fusion protein: eGFP-FLAG-HA (N terminal on insert)
  Cloning method: Gateway Cloning
  Sequencing primers: 5′ ATGGTCTCCAAGGGGGAGG; 3′ TGCGGACTCTAGCATGGCCG
Terms and licenses: Academic/Nonprofit Terms; Industry Terms
How to cite: pHWBF09exp was a gift from Hank Bass (Addgene plasmid # 130833 ; http://n2t.net/addgene:130833 ; RRID:Addgene_130833)
