[The description below was written by a language model from this plasmid's Addgene catalogue record and pLannotate feature annotations shown in this document.]
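Description:
pHWBF09exp is a Gateway-derived plant expression clone built on the binary T-DNA vector pH7WG2, made to produce a fluorescently tagged maize LINC (linker of nucleoskeleton and cytoskeleton) complex protein for cell biology. The backbone carries a ColE1/pBR322-type origin with a bom mobilisation region for propagation in E. coli. It also carries the pVS1 oriV, RepA and StaA functions, which support replication and stable maintenance in Agrobacterium. Bacterial selection is with spectinomycin through the aadA (SmR) gene, and the record lists the plasmid as low copy.

Between the nopaline-type right and left T-DNA border repeats, a CaMV 35S promoter, followed by a fragment of the TMV Ω translational enhancer, drives the expression cassette. The upstream annotation of a CaMV coding fragment probably reflects extended 35S promoter sequence wrapping around the circular map. The cassette is flanked by attB1 and attB2 sites left by the Gateway LR recombination and ends at a CaMV polyadenylation signal. According to the catalogue entry, the insert is Zea mays MLKP1 fused at its N terminus to eGFP-FLAG-HA. The feature table annotates only the EGFP coding sequence directly after attB1. The roughly 1 kb between EGFP and attB2, which presumably holds the epitope tags and MLKP1, is unannotated.

The T-DNA also contains a NOS promoter–hph–NOS terminator unit that confers hygromycin resistance for selecting transformed plant cells. The design suits Agrobacterium-mediated delivery for constitutive expression. This allows localisation of the fusion protein to be imaged by GFP fluorescence, with the FLAG and HA epitopes available for antibody-based detection or purification.
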