Features (pLannotate 1.2.2; 25 found; start..end, strand, type, name):
      1..345     +  promoter       CaMV 35S promoter: strong constitutive promoter from cauliflower mosaic virus
    298..344     +  promoter       minimal CaMV 35S promoter: minimal 35S promoter from cauliflower mosaic virus
    377..402     +  misc_feature   TMV Ω (fragment): translational enhancer from the tobacco mosaic virus 5'-leader sequence (Gallie et al., 1988)
    445..469     +  protein_bind   attB1: mutant version of attB; recombination site for the Gateway® BP reaction BP Clonase™
    472..1188    +  CDS            EGFP: EGFP is a basic (constitutively fluorescent) green fluorescent protein published in 1996, derived from Aequorea victoria. It is reported to be a rapidly-maturing weak dimer with moderate acid sensitivity.
   2189..2213    -  protein_bind   attB2: mutant version of attB; recombination site for the Gateway® BP reaction BP Clonase™
   2284..2443    +  polyA_signal   CaMV poly(A) signal (fragment): cauliflower mosaic virus polyadenylation signal
   2470..2492    -  misc_feature   MCS (fragment): pUC18/19 multiple cloning site
   2585..2764    +  promoter       NOS promoter: nopaline synthase promoter
   2800..3822    +  CDS            hph: KHYB_ECOLX - Experimental evidence at protein level: Swiss-Prot protein existence level 1. The aminoglycoside phosphotransferases achieve inactivation of their antibiotic substrates by phosphorylation. Only phosphorylates hygromycin and closely related compounds such as demethyl analogs and destomycin. From Escherichia coli.
   3843..4007    +  CDS            yokD (fragment): YOKD_BACSU - Experimental evidence at protein level: Swiss-Prot protein existence level 1. May contribute to antibiotic resistance. From Bacillus subtilis (strain 168).
   4023..4275    +  terminator     NOS terminator: nopaline synthase terminator and poly(A) signal
   4368..4392    -  misc_feature   LB T-DNA repeat: left border repeat from nopaline C58 T-DNA
   4651..4674    +  promoter       Pc promoter (fragment): intI1 (promoter lies within the coding sequence); class 1 integron promoter
   4850..4906    +  CDS            GmR (fragment): gentamycin acetyltransferase; aacC1; confers resistance to gentamycin
   4917..5704    +  CDS            SmR (fragment): aminoglycoside adenylyltransferase (Murphy, 1985); aadA; confers resistance to spectinomycin and streptomycin
   5950..6538    +  rep_origin     ori: high-copy-number ColE1/pMB1/pBR322/pUC origin of replication
   6724..6864    -  misc_feature   bom: basis of mobility region from pBR322
   6966..7005    -  CDS            rop (fragment): Rop protein, which maintains plasmids at low copy number; rop
   7208..7402    -  rep_origin     pVS1 oriV: origin of replication for the Pseudomonas plasmid pVS1 (Heeb et al., 2000)
   7468..8541    -  CDS            pVS1 RepA: replication protein from the Pseudomonas plasmid pVS1 (Heeb et al., 2000)
   8970..9599    -  CDS            pVS1 StaA: stability protein from the Pseudomonas plasmid pVS1 (Heeb et al., 2000)
  10159..10560   -  CDS            Y4CG_SINFN (fragment): Protein inferred from homology: Swiss-Prot protein existence level 3. From Sinorhizobium fredii (strain NBRC 101917 / NGR234).
  10930..10954   -  misc_feature   RB T-DNA repeat: right border repeat from nopaline C58 T-DNA
  11003..11644   +  CDS            IBMP_CAMVB (fragment): Experimental evidence at protein level: Swiss-Prot protein existence level 1. Enhances the ribosomal termination-reinitiation event leading to the translation of major open reading frames on the polycistronic viral RNAs. From Cauliflower mosaic virus (strain Bari 1) (CaMV).
>Addgene plasmid #130833 | pHWBF09exp | addgene full sequence | sequence record 255156 | Addgene NGS Result
TGAGACTTTTCAACAAAGGGTAATATCGGGAAACCTCCTCGGATTCCATTGCCCAGCTATCTGTCACTTC
ATCAAAAGGACAGTAGAAAAGGAAGGTGGCACCTACAAATGCCATCATTGCGATAAAGGAAAGGCTATCG
TTCAAGATGCCCCTGCCGACAGTGGTCCCAAAGATGGACCCCCACCCACGAGGAGCATCGTGGAAAAAGA
AGACGTTCCAACCACGTCTTCAAAGCAAGTGGATTGATGTGATATCTCCACTGACGTAAGGGATGACGCA
CAATCCCACTATCCTTCGCAAGACCCTTCCTCTATATAAGGAAGTTCATTTCATTTGGAGAGGACTCCGG
TATTTTTACAACAATTACCACAACAAAACAAACAACAAACAACATTACAATTTACTATTCTAGTCGACCT
GCAGGCGGCCGCACTAGTGATATCACAAGTTTGTACAAAAAAGCAGGCTTCATGGTCTCCAAGGGGGAGG
AGCTGTTCACCGGCGTGGTCCCGATCCTGGTGGAGCTGGACGGGGATGTTAACGGCCACAAGTTCTCAGT
GTCCGGCGAGGGGGAGGGCGACGCCACCTACGGGAAGCTCACGCTGAAGTTCATTTGCACGACCGGCAAG
CTGCCGGTGCCCTGGCCAACCCTGGTCACAACTCTGACGTACGGCGTCCAGTGCTTCTCCCGCTACCCGG
ACCACATGAAGCAGCATGATTTCTTCAAGTCCGCTATGCCAGAGGGCTACGTGCAGGAGCGCACGATCTT
CTTCAAGGACGATGGCAACTACAAGACCAGGGCCGAGGTCAAGTTCGAGGGGGACACGCTCGTTAACCGG
ATCGAGCTGAAGGGCATTGACTTCAAGGAGGATGGGAATATCCTCGGCCACAAGCTGGAGTACAACTACA
ATTCGCATAACGTCTACATCATGGCGGACAAGCAGAAGAACGGGATTAAGGTTAATTTCAAGATCCGGCA
CAATATTGAGGACGGCAGCGTGCAGCTCGCTGATCATTACCAGCAGAACACACCGATCGGGGACGGCCCT
GTCCTCCTGCCCGATAATCACTACCTCTCTACTCAGTCAGCGCTGTCCAAGGACCCGAACGAGAAGCGCG
ATCATATGGTCCTCCTGGAGTTCGTTACAGCCGCGGGGATCACTCTCGGCATGGACGAGCTGTACAAGGG
GGCTGGCGATTACAAGGACGATGACGATAAGGCCTACCCCTACGACGTGCCAGATTACGCCGGGGCTGGC
ATGAGGGCGGGCGACGCGTTCAGCAACTACCGCTGCAGGACCATGTCGATGAATTACGACGGCGATAGGA
GCGAGGATCGGCAGTCGGAGGAGGTGCAGTCTGCCTACAAGCGGGACAGCGATGTCGGCGAGGAGATGAT
CATTTCCAGCGAGGAGCAGAACGACGAGAATGAGTGGAGCTGGGTCAACCAGGACCGGAATGGCGATCCC
TTCGCGGAGTCGGTTTCGTCTCTCCACACCACGCAGCAGATCCTGGAGAATGAGATTCGCAAGCTGTCGG
AGCTGGGGAAGGAGCTGGAGGCGGAGGAGAGCACCTCGGGCAACAAGGACCAGGATGTTATCCTCCTGCC
ATACTCTGAGGCCGACGTGCTGGAGCTGTCAGAGAAGATGGAGCACCTGGAGCAGAAGGTCAAGGAGGCG
TCGAACACCATTCGCGAGAAGGACCTCATGCTGTCTAAGCTGCAGATCCTCATTGGCACGGCGGATCGGG
CTGCCCTGGAGGAGGAGCTGGAGGAGGCCGCTGCTTCCATCGACCAGCTGGAGACGGAGCTGGAGCGCCA
CCTCCAGGAGAAGCTGGAGGCGGAGATTCAGTGCCTCCTGATGCTCAAGGCTTCCCAGAACTGGCAGGTT
CGCGCGGAGGACAGGGTGGCCCTGGAGGAGCATAGGGCTCTGTCTGCCGGCGATAAGACACGGATGCTCC
TGAAGCTGCGCGAGACTGAGAGCAAGATCGTCATGCTCAAGGAGCAGGTGGACAAGCTGGAGGTCAGGGA
GAAGGAGCTGAACCGGACAACTGAGGTGCTGAAGATGCAGTCACGGACATTCCGCGCGTCCCTGTTCGGC
CTCGTTCAGCTCGTGATGCTCTGCCTGTCCCTCAAGGTTTTCTTCGCGCGCGTGAGCGCTCCTTTCGACG
AGGCCGTGCCGACTTGAGACCCAGCTTTCTTGTACAAAGTGGTGATATCCCGCGGCCATGCTAGAGTCCG
CAAAAATCACCAGTCTCTCTCTACAAATCTATCTCTCTCTATTTTTCTCCAGAATAATGTGTGAGTAGTT
CCCAGATAAGGGAATTAGGGTTCTTATAGGGTTTCGCTCATGTGTTGAGCATATAAGAAACCCTTAGTAT
GTATTTGTATTTGTAAAATACTTCTATCAATAAAATTTCTAATTCCTAAAACCAAAATCCAGTGACCTGC
AGGCATGCGACGTCGGGCCCTCTAGAGGATCCCCGGGTACCGCGAATTATCGATCATGAGCGGAGAATTA
AGGGAGTCACGTTATGACCCCCGCCGATGACGCGGGACAAGCCGTTTTACGTTTGGAACTGACAGAACCG
CAACGTTGAAGGAGCCACTGAGCCGCGGGTTTCTGGAGTTTAATGAGCTAAGCACATACGTCAGAAACCA
TTATTGCGCGTTCAAAAGTCGCCTAAGGTCACTATCAGCTAGCAAATATTTCTTGTCAAAAATGCTCCAC
TGACGTTCCATAAATTCCCCTCGGTATCCAATTAGAGTCTCATATTCACTCTCAACTCGAATCCCCCCTA
TGAAAAAGCCTGAACTCACCGCGACGTCTGTCGAGAAGTTTCTGATCGAAAAGTTCGACAGCGTCTCCGA
CCTGATGCAGCTCTCGGAGGGCGAAGAATCTCGTGCTTTCAGCTTCGATGTAGGAGGGCGTGGATATGTC
CTGCGGGTAAATAGCTGCGCCGATGGTTTCTACAAAGATCGTTATGTTTATCGGCACTTTGCATCGGCCG
CGCTCCCGATTCCGGAAGTGCTTGACATTGGGGAGTTCAGCGAGAGCCTGACCTATTGCATCTCCCGCCG
TGCACAGGGTGTCACGTTGCAAGACCTGCCTGAAACCGAACTGCCCGCTGTTCTTCAGCCGGTCGCGGAG
GCTATGGATGCTATCGCTGCGGCCGATCTTAGCCAGACGAGCGGGTTCGGCCCATTCGGACCGCAAGGAA
TCGGTCAATACACTACATGGCGTGATTTCATATGCGCGATTGCTGATCCCCATGTGTATCACTGGCAAAC
TGTGATGGACGACACCGTCAGTGCGTCCGTCGCGCAGGCTCTCGATGAGCTGATGCTTTGGGCCGAGGAC
TGCCCCGAAGTCCGGCACCTCGTGCACGCGGATTTCGGCTCCAACAATGTCCTGACGGACAATGGCCGCA
TAACAGCGGTCATTGACTGGAGCGAGGCGATGTTCGGGGATTCCCAATACGAGGTCGCCAACATCTTCTT
CTGGAGGCCGTGGTTGGCTTGTATGGAGCAGCAGACGCGCTACTTCGAGCGGAGGCATCCGGAGCTTGCA
GGATCGCCAAGGCTCCGGGCGTATATGCTCCGCATTGGTCTTGACCAACTCTATCAGAGCTTGGTTGACG
GCAATTTCGATGATGCAGCTTGGGCGCAGGGTCGATGCGACGCAATCGTCCGATCCGGAGCCGGGACTGT
CGGGCGTACACAAATCGCCCGCAGAAGCGCGGCCGTCTGGACCGATGGCTGTGTAGAAGTACTCGCCGAT
AGTGGAAACCGACGCCCCAGCACTCGTCCGAGGGCAAAGGAATAGAGTAGATGCCGACCGAACAAGAGCT
GATTTCGAGAACGCCTCAGCCAGCAACTCGCGCGAGCCTAGCAAGGCAAATGCGAGAGAACGGCCTTACG
CTTGGTGGCACAGTTCTCGTCCACAGTTCGCTAAGCTCGCTCGGCTGGGTCGCGGGAGGGCCGGTCGCAG
TGATTCAGGAATTAATTCCCTAGAGTCAAGCAGATCGTTCAAACATTTGGCAATAAAGTTTCTTAAGATT
GAATCCTGTTGCCGGTCTTGCGATGATTATCATATAATTTCTGTTGAATTACGTTAAGCATGTAATAATT
AACATGTAATGCATGACGTTATTTATGAGATGGGTTTTTATGATTAGAGTCCCGCAATTATACATTTAAT
ACGCGATAGAAAACAAAATATAGCGCGCAAACTAGGATAAATTATCGCGCGCGGTGTCATCTATGTTACT
AGATCGACCGGCATGCAAGCTGATAATTCAATTCGGCGTTAATTCAGTACATTAAAAACGTCCGCAATGT
GTTATTAAGTTGTCTAAGCGTCAATTTGTTTACACCACAATATATCCTGCCACCAGCCAGCCAACAGCTC
CCCGACCGGCAGCTCGGCACAAAATCACCACTCGATACAGGCAGCCCATCAGTCCGGGACGGCGTCAGCG
GGAGAGCCGTTGTAAGGCGGCAGACTTTGCTCATGTTACCGATGCTATTCGGAAGAACGGCAACTAAGCT
GCCGGGTTTGAAACACGGATGATCTCGCGGAGGGTAGCATGTTGATTGTAACGATGACAGAGCGTTGCTG
CCTGTGATCAATTCGGGCACGAACCCAGTGGACATAAGCCTGTTCGGTTCGTAAGCTGTAATGCAAGTAG
CGTATGCGCTCACGCAACTGGTCCAGAACCTTGACCGAACGCAGCGGTGGTAACGGCGCAGTGGCGGTTT
TCATGGCTTGTTATGACTGTTTTTTTGGGGTACAGTCTATGCCTCGGGCATCCAAGCAGCAAGCGCGTTA
CGCCGTGGGTCGATGTTTGATGTTATGGAGCAGCAACGATGTTACGCAGCAGGGCAGTCGCCCTAAAACA
AAGTTAAACATCATGGGGGAAGCGGTGATCGCCGAAGTATCGACTCAACTATCAGAGGTAGTTGGCGTCA
TCGAGCGCCATCTCGAACCGACGTTGCTGGCCGTACATTTGTACGGCTCCGCAGTGGATGGCGGCCTGAA
GCCACACAGTGATATTGATTTGCTGGTTACGGTGACCGTAAGGCTTGATGAAACAACGCGGCGAGCTTTG
ATCAACGACCTTTTGGAAACTTCGGCTTCCCCTGGAGAGAGCGAGATTCTCCGCGCTGTAGAAGTCACCA
TTGTTGTGCACGACGACATCATTCCGTGGCGTTATCCAGCTAAGCGCGAACTGCAATTTGGAGAATGGCA
GCGCAATGACATTCTTGCAGGTATCTTCGAGCCAGCCACGATCGACATTGATCTGGCTATCTTGCTGACA
AAAGCAAGAGAACATAGCGTTGCCTTGGTAGGTCCAGCGGCGGAGGAACTCTTTGATCCGGTTCCTGAAC
AGGATCTATTTGAGGCGCTAAATGAAACCTTAACGCTATGGAACTCGCCGCCCGACTGGGCTGGCGATGA
GCGAAATGTAGTGCTTACGTTGTCCCGCATTTGGTACAGCGCAGTAACCGGCAAAATCGCGCCGAAGGAT
GTCGCTGCCGACTGGGCAATGGAGCGCCTGCCGGCCCAGTATCAGCCCGTCATACTTGAAGCTAGACAGG
CTTATCTTGGACAAGAAGAAGATCGCTTGGCCTCGCGCGCAGATCAGTTGGAAGAATTTGTCCACTACGT
GAAAGGCGAGATCACCAAGGTAGTCGGCAAATAATGTCTAGCTAGAAATTCGTTCAAGCCGACGCCGCTT
CGCGGCGCGGCTTAACTCAAGCGTTAGATGCACTAAGCACATAATTGCTCACAGCCAAACTATCAGGTCA
AGTCTGCTTTTATTATTTTTAAGCGTGCATAATAAGCCCTACACAAATTGGGAGATATATCATGCATGAC
CAAAATCCCTTAACGTGAGTTTTCGTTCCACTGAGCGTCAGACCCCGTAGAAAAGATCAAAGGATCTTCT
TGAGATCCTTTTTTTCTGCGCGTAATCTGCTGCTTGCAAACAAAAAAACCACCGCTACCAGCGGTGGTTT
GTTTGCCGGATCAAGAGCTACCAACTCTTTTTCCGAAGGTAACTGGCTTCAGCAGAGCGCAGATACCAAA
TACTGTCCTTCTAGTGTAGCCGTAGTTAGGCCACCACTTCAAGAACTCTGTAGCACCGCCTACATACCTC
GCTCTGCTAATCCTGTTACCAGTGGCTGCTGCCAGTGGCGATAAGTCGTGTCTTACCGGGTTGGACTCAA
GACGATAGTTACCGGATAAGGCGCAGCGGTCGGGCTGAACGGGGGGTTCGTGCACACAGCCCAGCTTGGA
GCGAACGACCTACACCGAACTGAGATACCTACAGCGTGAGCTATGAGAAAGCGCCACGCTTCCCGAAGGG
AGAAAGGCGGACAGGTATCCGGTAAGCGGCAGGGTCGGAACAGGAGAGCGCACGAGGGAGCTTCCAGGGG
GAAACGCCTGGTATCTTTATAGTCCTGTCGGGTTTCGCCACCTCTGACTTGAGCGTCGATTTTTGTGATG
CTCGTCAGGGGGGCGGAGCCTATGGAAAAACGCCAGCAACGCGGCCTTTTTACGGTTCCTGGCCTTTTGC
TGGCCTTTTGCTCACATGTTCTTTCCTGCGTTATCCCCTGATTCTGTGGATAACCGTATTACCGCCTTTG
AGTGAGCTGATACCGCTCGCCGCAGCCGAACGACCGAGCGCAGCGAGTCAGTGAGCGAGGAAGCGGAAGA
GCGCCTGATGCGGTATTTTCTCCTTACGCATCTGTGCGGTATTTCACACCGCATATGGTGCACTCTCAGT
ACAATCTGCTCTGATGCCGCATAGTTAAGCCAGTATACACTCCGCTATCGCTACGTGACTGGGTCATGGC
TGCGCCCCGACACCCGCCAACACCCGCTGACGCGCCCTGACGGGCTTGTCTGCTCCCGGCATCCGCTTAC
AGACAAGCTGTGACCGTCTCCGGGAGCTGCATGTGTCAGAGGTTTTCACCGTCATCACCGAAACGCGCGA
GGCAGGGTGCCTTGATGTGGGCGCCGGCGGTCGAGTGGCGACGGCGCGGCTTGTCCGCGCCCTGGTAGAT
TGCCTGGCCGTAGGCCAGCCATTTTTGAGCGGCCAGCGGCCGCGATAGGCCGACGCGAAGCGGCGGGGCG
TAGGGAGCGCAGCGACCGAAGGGTAGGCGCTTTTTGCAGCTCTTCGGCTGTGCGCTGGCCAGACAGTTAT
GCACAGGCCAGGCGGGTTTTAAGAGTTTTAATAAGTTTTAAAGAGTTTTAGGCGGAAAAATCGCCTTTTT
TCTCTTTTATATCAGTCACTTACATGTGTGACCGGTTCCCAATGTACGGCTTTGGGTTCCCAATGTACGG
GTTCCGGTTCCCAATGTACGGCTTTGGGTTCCCAATGTACGTGCTATCCACAGGAAAGAGACCTTTTCGA
CCTTTTTCCCCTGCTAGGGCAATTTGCCCTAGCATCTGCTCCGTACATTAGGAACCGGCGGATGCTTCGC
CCTCGATCAGGTTGCGGTAGCGCATGACTAGGATCGGGCCAGCCTGCCCCGCCTCCTCCTTCAAATCGTA
CTCCGGCAGGTCATTTGACCCGATCAGCTTGCGCACGGTGAAACAGAACTTCTTGAACTCTCCGGCGCTG
CCACTGCGTTCGTAGATCGTCTTGAACAACCATCTGGCTTCTGCCTTGCCTGCGGCGCGGCGTGCCAGGC
GGTAGAGAAAACGGCCGATGCCGGGATCGATCAAAAAGTAATCGGGGTGAACCGTCAGCACGTCCGGGTT
CTTGCCTTCTGTGATCTCGCGGTACATCCAATCAGCTAGCTCGATCTCGATGTACTCCGGCCGCCCGGTT
TCGCTCTTTACGATCTTGTAGCGGCTAATCAAGGCTTCACCCTCGGATACCGTCACCAGGCGGCCGTTCT
TGGCCTTCTTCGTACGCTGCATGGCAACGTGCGTGGTGTTTAACCGAATGCAGGTTTCTACCAGGTCGTC
TTTCTGCTTTCCGCCATCGGCTCGCCGGCAGAACTTGAGTACGTCCGCAACGTGTGGACGGAACACGCGG
CCGGGCTTGTCTCCCTTCCCTTCCCGGTATCGGTTCATGGATTCGGTTAGATGGGAAACCGCCATCAGTA
CCAGGTCGTAATCCCACACACTGGCCATGCCGGCCGGCCCTGCGGAAACCTCTACGTGCCCGTCTGGAAG
CTCGTAGCGGATCACCTCGCCAGCTCGTCGGTCACGCTTCGACAGACGGAAAACGGCCACGTCCATGATG
CTGCGACTATCGCGGGTGCCCACGTCATAGAGCATCGGAACGAAAAAATCTGGTTGCTCGTCGCCCTTGG
GCGGCTTCCTAATCGACGGCGCACCGGCTGCCGGCGGTTGCCGGGATTCTTTGCGGATTCGATCAGCGGC
CGCTTGCCACGATTCACCGGGGCGTGCTTCTGCCTCGATGCGTTGCCGCTGGGCGGCCTGCGCGGCCTTC
AACTTCTCCACCAGGTCATCACCCAGCGCCGCGCCGATTTGTACCGGGCCGGATGGTTTGCGACCGCTCA
CGCCGATTCCTCGGGCTTGGGGGTTCCAGTGCCATTGCAGGGCCGGCAGACAACCCAGCCGCTTACGCCT
GGCCAACCGCCCGTTCCTCCACACATGGGGCATTCCACGGCGTCGGTGCCTGGTTGTTCTTGATTTTCCA
TGCCGCCTCCTTTAGCCGCTAAAATTCATCTACTCATTTATTCATTTGCTCATTTACTCTGGTAGCTGCG
CGATGTATTCAGATAGCAGCTCGGTAATGGTCTTGCCTTGGCGTACCGCGTACATCTTCAGCTTGGTGTG
ATCCTCCGCCGGCAACTGAAAGTTGACCCGCTTCATGGCTGGCGTGTCTGCCAGGCTGGCCAACGTTGCA
GCCTTGCTGCTGCGTGCGCTCGGACGGCCGGCACTTAGCGTGTTTGTGCTTTTGCTCATTTTCTCTTTAC
CTCATTAACTCAAATGAGTTTTGATTTAATTTCAGCGGCCAGCGCCTGGACCTCGCGGGCAGCGTCGCCC
TCGGGTTCTGATTCAAGAACGGTTGTGCCGGCGGCGGCAGTGCCTGGGTAGCTCACGCGCTGCGTGATAC
GGGACTCAAGAATGGGCAGCTCGTACCCGGCCAGCGCCTCGGCAACCTCACCGCCGATGCGCGTGCCTTT
GATCGCCCGCGACACGACAAAGGCCGCTTGTAGCCTTCCATCCGTGACCTCAATGCGCTGCTTAACCAGC
TCCACCAGGTCGGCGGTGGCCCATATGTCGTAAGGGCTTGGCTGCACCGGAATCAGCACGAAGTCGGCTG
CCTTGATCGCGGACACAGCCAAGTCCGCCGCCTGGGGCGCTCCGTCGATCACTACGAAGTCGCGCCGGCC
GATGGCCTTCACGTCGCGGTCAATCGTCGGGCGGTCGATGCCGACAACGGTTAGCGGTTGATCTTCCCGC
ACGGCCGCCCAATCGCGGGCACTGCCCTGGGGATCGGAATCGACTAACAGAACATCGGCCCCGGCGAGTT
GCAGGGCGCGGGCTAGATGGGTTGCGATGGTCGTCTTGCCTGACCCGCCTTTCTGGTTAAGTACAGCGAT
AACCTTCATGCGTTCCCCTTGCGTATTTGTTTATTTACTCATCGCATCATATACGCAGCGACCGCATGAC
GCAAGCTGTTTTACTCAAATACACATCACCTTTTTAGACGGCGGCGCTCGGTTTCTTCAGCGGCCAAGCT
GGCCGGCCAGGCCGCCAGCTTGGCATCAGACAAACCGGCCAGGATTTCATGCAGCCGCACGGTTGAGACG
TGCGCGGGCGGCTCGAACACGTACCCGGCCGCGATCATCTCCGCCTCGATCTCTTCGGTAATGAAAAACG
GTTCGTCCTGGCCGTCCTGGTGCGGTTTCATGCTTGTTCCTCTTGGCGTTCATTCTCGGCGGCCGCCAGG
GCGTCGGCCTCGGTCAATGCGTCCTCACGGAAGGCACCGCGCCGCCTGGCCTCGGTGGGCGTCACTTCCT
CGCTGCGCTCAAGTGCGCGGTACAGGGTCGAGCGATGCACGCCAAGCAGTGCAGCCGCCTCTTTCACGGT
GCGGCCTTCCTGGTCGATCAGCTCGCGGGCGTGCGCGATCTGTGCCGGGGTGAGGGTAGGGCGGGGGCCA
AACTTCACGCCTCGGGCCTTGGCGGCCTCGCGCCCGCTCCGGGTGCGGTCGATGATTAGGGAACGCTCGA
ACTCGGCAATGCCGGCGAACACGGTCAACACCATGCGGCCGGCCGGCGTGGTGGTGTCGGCCCACGGCTC
TGCCAGGCTACGCAGGCCCGCGCCGGCCTCCTGGATGCGCTCGGCAATGTCCAGTAGGTCGCGGGTGCTG
CGGGCCAGGCGGTCTAGCCTGGTCACTGTCACAACGTCGCCAGGGCGTAGGTGGTCAAGCATCCTGGCCA
GCTCCGGGCGGTCGCGCCTGGTGCCGGTGATCTTCTCGGAAAACAGCTTGGTGCAGCCGGCCGCGTGCAG
TTCGGCCCGTTGGTTGGTCAAGTCCTGGTCGTCGGTGCTGACGCGGGCATAGCCCAGCAGGCCAGCGGCG
GCGCTCTTGTTCATGGCGTAATGTCTCCGGTTCTAGTCGCAAGTATTCTACTTTATGCGACTAAAACACG
CGACAAGAAAACGCCAGGAAAAGGGCAGGGCGGCAGCCTGTCGCGTAACTTAGGACTTGTGCGACATGTC
GTTTTCAGAAGACGGCTGCACTGAACGTCAGAAGCCGACTGCACTATAGCAGCGGAGGGGTTGGATCAAA
GTACTTTAAAGTACTTTAAAGTACTTTAAAGTACTTTGATCCCGAGGGGAACCCTGTGGTTGGCATGCAC
ATACAAATGGACGAACGGATAAACCTTTTCACGCCCTTTTAAATATCCGATTATTCTAATAAACGCTCTT
TTCTCTTAGGTTTACCCGCCAATATATCCTGTCAAACACTGATAGTTTAAACTGAAGGCGGGAAACGACA
ATCTGATCCAAGCTCAAGCTAAGCTTGAGCTCTCCCATATGGTCGACTAGAGCCAAGCTGATCTCCTTTG
CCCCGGAGATCACCATGGACGACTTTCTCTATCTCTACGATCTAGGAAGAAAGTTCGACGGAGAAGGTGA
CGATACCATGTTCACCACCGATAATGAGAAGATTAGCCTCTTCAATTTCAGAAAGAATGCTGACCCACAG
ATGGTTAGAGAGGCCTACGCGGCAGGTCTCATCAAGACGATCTACCCGAGTAATAATCTCCAGGAGATCA
AATACCTTCCCAAGAAGGTTAAAGATGCAGTCAAAAGATTCAGGACTAACTGCATCAAGAACACAGAGAA
AGATATATTTCTCAAGATCAGAAGTACTATTCCAGTATGGACGATTCAAGGCTTGCTTCATAAACCAAGG
CAAGTAATAGAGATTGGAGTCTCTAAGAAAGTAGTTCCTACTGAATCAAAGGCCATGGAGTCAAAAATTC
AGATCGAGGATCTAACAGAACTCGCCGTGAAGACTGGCGAACAGTTCATACAGAGTCTTTTACGACTCAA
TGACAAGAAGAAAATCTTCGTCAACATGGTGGAGCACGACACTCTCGTCTACTCCAAGAATATCAAAGAT
ACAGTCTCAGAAGACCAAAGGGCTAT
